Addgene plasmid #219971: pOCC102-MBP-eIF4G
Purpose: eIF4G protein purification
Depositing lab: Simon Alberti. Depositing organization: Biotechnology Center (BIOTEC) of the Technische Universitaet Dresden.
Backbone
  Vector backbone: pOCC102
  Vector type: Insect Expression
Growth in bacteria
  Bacterial resistance: Ampicillin, 100 μg/mL
  Growth temperature: 37°C
  Growth strain: DH5alpha
  Copy number: High Copy
Gene/Insert
  Gene/Insert name: eIF4G
  Species: S. cerevisiae (budding yeast)
  Entrez Gene: TIF4631 (a.k.a. YGR162W)
  Tag / fusion protein: 6xHis-MBP (N terminal on insert)
  Cloning method: Restriction Enzyme; 5′ cloning site Unknown (unknown if destroyed)
Terms and licenses: Academic/Nonprofit Terms; Industry Terms: Not Available to Industry
Depositor comments: MBP can be cleaved with 3C-protease
How to cite: pOCC102-MBP-eIF4G was a gift from Simon Alberti (Addgene plasmid # 219971 ; http://n2t.net/addgene:219971 ; RRID:Addgene_219971)
