[The description below was written by a language model from this plasmid's Addgene catalogue record and pLannotate feature annotations shown in this document.]
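Description:
pOCC102-MBP-eIF4G is an insect-cell (baculovirus) expression plasmid built on the pOCC102 backbone for producing and purifying the budding yeast translation initiation factor eIF4G, encoded by TIF4631 (YGR162W). In E. coli it is maintained as a high-copy plasmid through a ColE1/pUC-type origin and selected with ampicillin via the β-lactamase gene and its native promoter. The annotation also picks up short fragments of lacI, an RSF origin, an M13 origin, lacZα and a T7 promoter. These appear to be backbone remnants rather than functional parts of the expression unit.

The expression cassette is driven by the polyhedrin promoter from Autographa californica nucleopolyhedrovirus, a very strong, very late viral promoter used for high-level protein production in infected insect cells. Downstream lies a single fusion reading frame: a 6xHis tag, then a signal-sequence-free (cytosolic) E. coli maltose-binding protein, then the TIF4631 coding sequence. The cassette ends with an SV40 polyadenylation signal, which is preceded by a small large T antigen fragment and followed by the polyhedrin 3′ UTR. The viral sequences flanking the cassette (LEF-2 and ORF603 upstream of the promoter, the polyhedrin 3′ region downstream) are typical of baculovirus transfer vectors, where they act as homology arms for recombining the cassette into the polyhedrin locus of the viral genome. The record does not spell out this step.

The His and MBP tags provide affinity handles, with MBP also commonly aiding solubility. According to the depositor, MBP can be cleaved off with 3C protease, although no protease site is annotated in the feature table.
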