Features (pLannotate 1.2.2; 17 found; start..end, strand, type, name):
     79..170     +  promoter       polyhedrin promoter: polh from Autographa californica; promoter for the baculovirus polyhedrin gene
    230..247     +  CDS            7xHis (fragment): 6xHis affinity tag
    260..1360    +  CDS            MBP: maltose binding protein from E. coli; malE (mutated); This version of the gene does not encode a signal sequence, so MBP will remain in the cytosol.
   1448..4303    +  CDS            TIF4631: IF4F1_YEAST - Experimental evidence at protein level: Swiss-Prot protein existence level 1. Component of the eIF4F complex, which interacts with the mRNA cap structure and serves as an initial point of assembly for the translation apparatus. Stimulates translation by interaction with polyadenylate-binding protein PAB1, bringing the 5'- and 3'-ends of the mRNA in proximity. The formation of this circular mRNP structure appears to be critical for the synergistic effects of the cap and the poly(A) tail in facilitating translation initiation, recycling of ribosomes, and mRNA stability. TIF4631 is
   4342..4425    +  CDS            large T antigen (fragment): large T antigen from SV40 (simian virus 40)
   4448..4582    +  polyA_signal   SV40 poly(A) signal: SV40 polyadenylation signal
   4655..5027    +  3'UTR          polyhedrin 3' UTR: 3' UTR from the Autographa californica nucleopolyhedrovirus polyhedrin gene (Suzuki et al., 2006)
   5287..5334    -  CDS            lacI (fragment): lac repressor; lacI; The lac repressor binds to the lac operator to inhibit transcription in E. coli. This inhibition can be relieved by adding lactose or isopropyl-β-D-thiogalactopyranoside (IPTG).
   5371..5411    -  rep_origin     RSF ori (fragment): Plasmids containing the RSF 1030 origin of replication can be propagated in E. coli cells that contain additional plasmids with compatible origins.
   5489..6077    -  rep_origin     ori: high-copy-number ColE1/pMB1/pBR322/pUC origin of replication
   6248..7108    -  CDS            AmpR: β-lactamase; bla; confers resistance to ampicillin, carbenicillin, and related antibiotics
   7109..7213    -  promoter       AmpR promoter: bla
   7239..7370    -  rep_origin     M13 ori (fragment): M13 bacteriophage origin of replication; arrow indicates direction of (+) strand synthesis
   7391..7547    -  CDS            lacZα (fragment): LacZα fragment of β-galactosidase; lacZ fragment
   7556..7574    +  promoter       T7 promoter: promoter for bacteriophage T7 RNA polymerase
   7677..8306    +  CDS            LEF-2: LEF2_NPVAC - Experimental evidence at protein level: Swiss-Prot protein existence level 1. Plays an essential role in viral DNA replication. Does not seem to participate in the initiation step but is rather important for the amplification of DNA. Also required for expression from the vp39 and polh promoters. From Autographa californica nuclear polyhedrosis virus (AcMNPV).
   8347..8952    +  CDS            ORF603: baculovirus ORF603 protein
>Addgene plasmid #219971 | pOCC102-MBP-eIF4G | addgene full sequence | sequence record 436844 | Addgene NGS Result
AGCTGCCACCATTTTGTTCGCCCAGGACTCTAGCTATAGTTCTAGTGGTTGGCTACGTATACTCCGGAAT
ATTAATAGATCATGGAGATAATTAAAATGATAACCATCTCGCAAATAAATAAGTATTTTACTGTTTTCGT
AACAGTTTTGTAATAAAAAAACCTATAAATATTCCGGATTATTCATACCGTCCCACCATCGGGCGCGGAT
CGCCACCATGGGCAGCAGCCATCACCATCACCATCACAGCAGCGGCAGAATGAAAATCGAAGAAGGTAAA
CTGGTAATCTGGATTAACGGCGATAAAGGCTATAACGGTCTCGCTGAAGTCGGTAAGAAATTCGAGAAAG
ATACCGGAATTAAAGTCACCGTTGAGCATCCGGATAAACTGGAAGAGAAATTCCCACAGGTTGCGGCAAC
TGGCGATGGCCCTGACATTATCTTCTGGGCACACGACCGCTTTGGTGGCTACGCTCAATCTGGCCTGTTG
GCTGAAATCACCCCGGACAAAGCGTTCCAGGACAAGCTGTATCCGTTTACCTGGGATGCCGTACGTTACA
ACGGCAAGCTGATTGCTTACCCGATCGCTGTTGAAGCGTTATCGCTGATTTATAACAAAGATCTGCTGCC
GAACCCGCCAAAAACCTGGGAAGAGATCCCGGCGCTGGATAAAGAACTGAAAGCGAAAGGTAAGAGCGCG
CTGATGTTCAACCTGCAAGAACCGTACTTCACCTGGCCGCTGATTGCTGCTGACGGGGGTTATGCGTTCA
AGTATGAAAACGGCAAGTACGACATTAAAGACGTGGGCGTGGATAACGCTGGCGCGAAAGCGGGTCTGAC
CTTCCTGGTTGACCTGATTAAAAACAAACACATGAATGCAGACACCGATTACTCCATCGCAGAAGCTGCC
TTTAATAAAGGCGAAACAGCGATGACCATCAACGGCCCGTGGGCATGGTCCAACATCGACACCAGCAAAG
TGAATTATGGTGTAACGGTACTGCCGACCTTCAAGGGTCAACCATCCAAACCGTTCGTTGGCGTGCTGAG
CGCAGGTATTAACGCCGCCAGTCCGAACAAAGAGCTGGCAAAAGAGTTCCTCGAAAACTATCTGCTGACT
GATGAAGGTCTGGAAGCGGTTAATAAAGACAAACCGCTGGGTGCCGTAGCGCTGAAGTCTTACGAGGAAG
AGTTGGTGAAAGATCCGCGTATTGCCGCCACTATGGAAAACGCCCAGAAAGGTGAAATCATGCCGAACAT
CCCGCAGATGTCCGCTTTCTGGTATGCCGTGCGTACTGCGGTGATCAACGCCGCCAGCGGTCGTCAGACT
GTCGATGAAGCCCTGAAAGACGCGCAGACTAATTCGAGCTCGAACAACAACAACAATAACAATAACAACA
ACAGCAGCGGCAGACTGGAAGTTCTGTTCCAGGGGCCGGCGGCCGCAATGACTGACGAAACAGCTCACCC
GACACAGAGCGCCTCGAAACAGGAGAGTGCAGCTTTGAAGCAGACCGGCGATGACCAGCAGGAGTCCCAG
CAGCAGAGAGGTTATACAAACTATAACAACGGAAGCAACTACACCCAGAAAAAGCCATATAACAGTAACA
GACCACACCAGCAGAGAGGAGGTAAATTCGGACCCAACCGCTATAACAACAGAGGAAATTATAACGGAGG
AGGCTCATTTAGAGGAGGCCATATGGGTGCGAACTCATCAAATGTGCCTTGGACCGGATATTACAATAAT
TATCCTGTATACTATCAGCCGCAACAGATGGCCGCAGCAGGAAGCGCTCCTGCGAACCCTATTCCTGTAG
AAGAAAAGAGTCCCGTCCCCACGAAAATTGAAATAACAACCAAGTCAGGCGAGCACCTTGATCTGAAAGA
ACAGCACAAGGCAAAACTTCAATCCCAAGAGAGGAGCACTGTTTCTCCCCAACCAGAATCCAAACTTAAA
GAAACGAGCGATAGTACATCTACCAGTACGCCGACTCCCACTCCGTCCACGAATGATAGCAAAGCTAGCA
GCGAAGAAAATATCTCCGAGGCAGAAAAAACTCGTAGGAATTTCATCGAGCAGGTAAAGCTCCGCAAGGC
GGCGCTTGAAAAAAAGAGGAAAGAGCAATTGGAGGGAAGTTCGGGTAACAACAACATCCCGATGAAGACC
ACTCCAGAAAACGTAGAAGAAAAAGGATCAGATAAACCCGAGGTCACTGAAAAAACCAAGCCTGCAGAGG
AGAAGTCCGCGGAACCTGAGGTCAAACAAGAAACTCCCGCAGAGGAAGGCGAACAAGGCGAGAAAGGTCA
GATTAAAGAAGAGAGTACGCCTAAAGTTCTGACTTTCGCGGAACGTCTTAAGCTGAAGAAGCAGCAGAAG
GAAAGAGAGGAAAAGACAGAGGGTAAGGAGAATAAGGAAGTGCCTGTTCAAGAAGAGACAAAGTCCGCCA
TAGAAAGTGCGCCTGTGCCACCTTCAGAACAAGTAAAAGAAGAGACGGAGGTTGCTGAGACGGAACAATC
CAATATCGATGAGTCAGCCACTACCCCGGCTATTCCGACAAAAAGCGATGAAGCTGAGGCAGAGGTGGAA
GCTGAAGCAGGAGACGCGGGTACAAAAATCGGACTGGAAGCCGAGATTGAGACCACAACCGACGAGACTG
ACGATGGCACCAACACAGTCAGTCATATTTTGAATGTTCTTAAAGACGCTACGCCAATTGAAGATGTCTT
CTCATTCAATTACCCAGAAGGTATCGAAGGTCCAGACATAAAATATAAAAAGGAGCATGTAAAGTATACA
TATGGCCCAACTTTCTTGTTGCAATTCAAGGACAAACTTAACGTCAAGGCTGACGCAGAATGGGTCCAAA
GTACTGCTAGTAAAATCGTAATTCCCCCAGGCATGGGCCGTGGTAATCGCAGCCGCGACAGTGGACGTTT
TGGAAACAACTCAAGCCGCGGCCACGACTTTAGGAACACTTCGGTACGCAACATGGATGACCGCGCTAAT
TCCCGTACGAGCAGCAAGCGTAGGTCGAAGCGCATGAATGACGACCGCAGGAGCAATAGATCATACACCA
GCCGCAGAGATAGGGAAAGGGGTTCTTATCGCAACGAAGAGAAGCGTGAAGACGACAAGCCAAAGGAAGA
AGTCGCTCCCCTTGTACCGTCAGCTAACAGGTGGGTACCGAAGTTCAAATCGAAGAAAACTGAGAAAAAA
CTTGCCCCTGATGGCAAAACGGAACTGCTCGATAAAGATGAAGTGGAGCGCAAGATGAAGTCACTTTTGA
ACAAGTTGACTCTGGAGATGTTTGATGCCATTAGTTCTGAAATCCTGGCAATCGCCAACATCAGCGTATG
GGAGACGAACGGCGAGACGCTTAAGGCGGTAATAGAACAAATCTTTCTCAAAGCGTGTGACGAGCCGCAT
TGGAGCTCCATGTATGCTCAGCTGTGCGGCAAAGTAGTGAAAGAACTCAATCCAGACATAACAGATGAAA
CCAACGAGGGAAAGACTGGTCCGAAGTTGGTCTTGCACTACCTGGTAGCTCGCTGTCATGCTGAATTCGA
TAAAGGTTGGACTGATAAGCTTCCGACGAATGAAGACGGAACCCCGCTTGAACCCGAGATGATGTCTGAG
GAGTACTATGCTGCCGCGTCCGCCAAGAGGCGCGGTCTGGGACTTGTCCGCTTTATTGGCTTCCTCTATC
GTCTTAACCTTCTTACAGGCAAAATGATGTTTGAATGTTTTAGGAGACTGATGAAGGACCTCACTGATAG
TCCTAGTGAGGAGACGCTGGAATCCGTTGTTGAGCTCCTGAATACCGTAGGAGAGCAGTTCGAGACTGAC
TCTTTCAGGACCGGACAGGCGACTCTTGAAGGCTCGCAGTTGCTCGACTCGTTGTTTGGAATCTTGGATA
ATATTATACAAACAGCCAAGATAAGCAGTAGAATAAAATTTAAACTTATAGATATTAAGGAGCTCAGGCA
CGACAAAAATTGGAATAGTGACAAAAAAGATAACGGACCGAAAACTATACAACAGATTCACGAGGAAGAA
GAGAGGCAAAGGCAGCTTAAGAACAACTCTAGGAGCAACTCAAGACGCACAAACAATTCGTCCAACCGTC
ACAGCTTCCGCAGAGACGCTCCGCCAGCCTCGAAGGATTCGTTTATAACCACAAGAACTTATAGCCAGCG
CAACAGCCAAAGAGCGCCACCGCCAAAGGAAGAACCAGCTGCCCCAACAAGCACAGCTACGAACATGTTC
TCTGCGCTCATGGGTGAGTCCGATGATGAAGAAGGCGCGCCGTAATAGAAGCTTGTCGAGAAGTACTAGA
GGATCATAATCAGCCATACCACATTTGTAGAGGTTTTACTTGCTTTAAAAAACCTCCCACACCTCCCCCT
GAACCTGAAACATAAAATGAATGCAATTGTTGTTGTTAACTTGTTTATTGCAGCTTATAATGGTTACAAA
TAAAGCAATAGCATCACAAATTTCACAAATAAAGCATTTTTTTCACTGCATTCTAGTTGTGGTTTGTCCA
AACTCATCAATGTATCTTATCATGTCTGGATCTGATCACTGCTTGAGCCTAGGAGATCCGAACCAGATAA
GTGAAAGCCTGCATCCGCAGATCTTAATTAATAAAACACGATACATTGTTATTAGTACATTTATTAAGCG
CTAGATTCTGTGCGTTGTTGATTTACAGACAATTGTTGTACGTATTTTAATAATTCATTAAATTTATAAT
CTTTAGGGTGGTATGTTAGAGCGAAAATCAAATGATTTTCAGCGTCTTTATATCTGAATTTAAATATTAA
ATCCTCAATAGATTTGTAAAATAGGTTTCGATTAGTTTCAAACAAGGGTTGTTTTTCCGAACCGATGGCT
GGACTATCTAATGGATTTTCGCTCAACGCCACAAAACTTGCCAAATCTTGTAGCAGCAATCTAGCTTTGT
CGATATTCGTTTGTGTTTTGTTTTGTAATAAAGGTTCGACGTCGTTCAAAATATTATGCGCTTTTGTATT
TCTTTCATCACTGTCGTTAGTGTACAATTGACTCGACGTAAACACGTTAAATAACGCTTGGACATATTTA
ACATCGGGCGTGTTAGCTTTATTAGGCCGATTATCGTCGTCGTCCCAACCCTCGTCGTTAGAAGTTGCTT
CCGAAGACGATTTTGCCATAGCCACACGACGCCTATTAATTGTGTCGGCTAACACGTCCGCGATCAAATT
TGTAGTTGAGCTTTTTGGGCCTCATGGGCCTTCCGCTCACTGCCCGCTTTCCAGTCGGGAAACCTGTCGT
GCCAGCTGCATTAACATGGTCATAGCTGTTTCCTTGCGTATTGGGCGCTCTCCGCTTCCTCGCTCACTGA
CTCGCTGCGCTCGGTCGTTCGGGTAAAGCCTGGGGTGCCTAATGAGCAAAAGGCCAGCAAAAGGCCAGGA
ACCGTAAAAAGGCCGCGTTGCTGGCGTTTTTCCATAGGCTCCGCCCCCCTGACGAGCATCACAAAAATCG
ACGCTCAAGTCAGAGGTGGCGAAACCCGACAGGACTATAAAGATACCAGGCGTTTCCCCCTGGAAGCTCC
CTCGTGCGCTCTCCTGTTCCGACCCTGCCGCTTACCGGATACCTGTCCGCCTTTCTCCCTTCGGGAAGCG
TGGCGCTTTCTCATAGCTCACGCTGTAGGTATCTCAGTTCGGTGTAGGTCGTTCGCTCCAAGCTGGGCTG
TGTGCACGAACCCCCCGTTCAGCCCGACCGCTGCGCCTTATCCGGTAACTATCGTCTTGAGTCCAACCCG
GTAAGACACGACTTATCGCCACTGGCAGCAGCCACTGGTAACAGGATTAGCAGAGCGAGGTATGTAGGCG
GTGCTACAGAGTTCTTGAAGTGGTGGCCTAACTACGGCTACACTAGAAGAACAGTATTTGGTATCTGCGC
TCTGCTGAAGCCAGTTACCTTCGGAAAAAGAGTTGGTAGCTCTTGATCCGGCAAACAAACCACCGCTGGT
AGCGGTGGTTTTTTTGTTTGCAAGCAGCAGATTACGCGCAGAAAAAAAGGATCTCAAGAAGATCCTTTGA
TCTTTTCTACGGGGTCTGACGCTCAGTGGAACGAAAACTCACGTTAAGGGATTTTGGTCATGAGATTATC
AAAAAGGATCTTCACCTAGATCCTTTTAAATTAAAAATGAAGTTTTAAATCAATCTAAAGTATATATGAG
TAAACTTGGTCTGACAGTTACCAATGCTTAATCAGTGAGGCACCTATCTCAGCGATCTGTCTATTTCGTT
CATCCATAGTTGCCTGACTCCCCGTCGTGTAGATAACTACGATACGGGAGGGCTTACCATCTGGCCCCAG
TGCTGCAATGATACCGCGAGAACCACGCTCACCGGCTCCAGATTTATCAGCAATAAACCAGCCAGCCGGA
AGGGCCGAGCGCAGAAGTGGTCCTGCAACTTTATCCGCCTCCATCCAGTCTATTAATTGTTGCCGGGAAG
CTAGAGTAAGTAGTTCGCCAGTTAATAGTTTGCGCAACGTTGTTGCCATTGCTACAGGCATCGTGGTGTC
ACGCTCGTCGTTTGGTATGGCTTCATTCAGCTCCGGTTCCCAACGATCAAGGCGAGTTACATGATCCCCC
ATGTTGTGCAAAAAAGCGGTTAGCTCCTTCGGTCCTCCGATCGTTGTCAGAAGTAAGTTGGCCGCAGTGT
TATCACTCATGGTTATGGCAGCACTGCATAATTCTCTTACTGTCATGCCATCCGTAAGATGCTTTTCTGT
GACTGGTGAGTACTCAACCAAGTCATTCTGAGAATAGTGTATGCGGCGACCGAGTTGCTCTTGCCCGGCG
TCAATACGGGATAATACCGCGCCACATAGCAGAACTTTAAAAGTGCTCATCATTGGAAAACGTTCTTCGG
GGCGAAAACTCTCAAGGATCTTACCGCTGTTGAGATCCAGTTCGATGTAACCCACTCGTGCACCCAACTG
ATCTTCAGCATCTTTTACTTTCACCAGCGTTTCTGGGTGAGCAAAAACAGGAAGGCAAAATGCCGCAAAA
AAGGGAATAAGGGCGACACGGAAATGTTGAATACTCATACTCTTCCTTTTTCAATATTATTGAAGCATTT
ATCAGGGTTATTGTCTCATGAGCGGATACATATTTGAATGTATTTAGAAAAATAAACAAATAGGGGTTCC
GCGCACATTTCCCCGAAAAGTGCCACCTAAATTGTAAGCGTTAATATTTTGTTAAAATTCGCGTTAAATT
TTTGTTAAATCAGCTCATTTTTTAACCAATAGGCCGAAATCGGCAAAATCCCTTATAAATCAAAAGAATA
GACCGAGATAGGGTTGAGTGGCCGCTACAGGGCGCTCCCATTCGCCATTCAGGCTGCGCAACTGTTGGGA
AGGGCGTTTCGGTGCGGGCCTCTTCGCTATTACGCCAGCTGGCGAAAGGGGGATGTGCTGCAAGGCGATT
AAGTTGGGTAACGCCAGGGTTTTCCCAGTCACGACGTTGTAAAACGACGGCCAGTGAGCGCGACGTAATA
CGACTCACTATAGGGCGAATTGGCGGAAGGCCGTCAAGGCCGTGACGTTAAAACTATTAAGCCATCCAAT
CGACCGTTAGTCGAATCAGGACCGCTGGTGCGAGAAGCCGCGAAGTATGGCGAATGCATCGTATAACGTG
TGGAGTCCGCTCATTAGAGCGTCATGTTTAGACAAGAAAGCTACATATTTAATTGATCCCGATGATTTTA
TTGATAAATTGACCCTAACTCCATACACGGTATTCTACAATGGCGGGGTTTTGGTCAAAATTTCCGGACT
GCGATTGTACATGCTGTTAACGGCTCCGCCCACTATTAATGAAATTAAAAATTCCAATTTTAAAAAACGC
AGCAAGAGAAACATTTGTATGAAAGAATGCGTAGAAGGAAAGAAAAATGTCGTGGACATGCTGAACAACA
AGATTAATATGCCTCCGTGTATAAAAAAAATATTGAACGATTTGAAAGAAAACAATGTACCGCGCGGCGG
TATGTACAGGAAGAGGTTTATACTAAACTGTTACATTGCAAACGTGGTTTCGTGTGCCAAGTGTGAAAAC
CGATGTTTAATCAAGGCTCTGACGCATTTCTACAACCACGACTCCAAGTGTGTGGGTGAAGTCATGCATC
TTTTAATCAAATCCCAAGATGTGTATAAACCACCAAACTGCCAAAAAATGAAAACTGTGGACAAGCTCTG
TCCGTTTGCTGGCAACTGCAAGGGTCTCAATCCTATTTGTAATTATTGAATAATAAAACAATTATAAATG
CTAAATTTGTTTTTTATTAACGATACAAACCAAACGCAACAAGAACATTTGTAGTATTATCTATAATTGA
AAACGCGTAGTTATAATCGCTGAGGTAATATTTAAAATCATTTTCAAATGATTCACAGTTAATTTGCGAC
AATATAATTTTATTTTCACATAAACTAGACGCCTTGTCGTCTTCTTCTTCGTATTCCTTCTCTTTTTCAT
TTTTCTCCTCATAAAAATTAACATAGTTATTATCGTATCCATATATGTATCTATCGTATAGAGTAAATTT
TTTGTTGTCATAAATATATATGTCTTTTTTAATGGGGTGTATAGTACCGCTGCGCATAGTTTTTCTGTAA
TTTACAACAGTGCTATTTTCTGGTAGTTCTTCGGAGTGTGTTGCTTTAATTATTAAATTTATATAATCAA
TGAATTTGGGATCGTCGGTTTTGTACAATATGTTGCCGGCATAGTACGCAGCTTCTTCTAGTTCAATTAC
ACCATTTTTTAGCAGCACCGGATTAACATAACTTTCCAAAATGTTGTACGAACCGTTAAACAAAAACAGT
TCACCTCCCTTTTCTATACTATTGTCTGCGAGCAGTTGTTTGTTGTTAAAAATAACAGCCATTGTAATGA
GACGCACAAACTAATATCACA
